>Addgene plasmid #78063 | FASTKD3 gRNA (BRDN0001146322) | addgene full sequence | sequence record 189076 | Addgene Assembled Sequence
CCCGGGTGCAAAGATGGATAAAGTTTTAAACAGAGAGGAATCTTTGCAGCTAATGGACCTTCTAGGTCTT
GAAAGGAGTGGGAATTGGCTCCGGTGCCCGTCAGTGGGCAGAGCGCACATCGCCCACAGTCCCCGAGAAG
TTGGGGGGAGGGGTCGGCAATTGATCCGGTGCCTAGAGAAGGTGGCGCGGGGTAAACTGGGAAAGTGATG
TCGTGTACTGGCTCCGCCTTTTTCCCGAGGGTGGGGGAGAACCGTATATAAGTGCAGTAGTCGCCGTGAA
CGTTCTTTTTCGCAACGGGTTTGCCGCCAGAACACAGGTAAGTGCCGTGTGTGGTTCCCGCGGGCCTGGC
CTCTTTACGGGTTATGGCCCTTGCGTGCCTTGAATTACTTCCACCTGGCTGCAGTACGTGATTCTTGATC
CCGAGCTTCGGGTTGGAAGTGGGTGGGAGAGTTCGAGGCCTTGCGCTTAAGGAGCCCCTTCGCCTCGTGC
TTGAGTTGAGGCCTGGCCTGGGCGCTGGGGCCGCCGCGTGCGAATCTGGTGGCACCTTCGCGCCTGTCTC
GCTGCTTTCGATAAGTCTCTAGCCATTTAAAATTTTTGATGACCTGCTGCGACGCTTTTTTTCTGGCAAG
ATAGTCTTGTAAATGCGGGCCAAGATCTGCACACTGGTATTTCGGTTTTTGGGGCCGCGGGCGGCGACGG
GGCCCGTGCGTCCCAGCGCACATGTTCGGCGAGGCGGGGCCTGCGAGCGCGGCCACCGAGAATCGGACGG
GGGTAGTCTCAAGCTGGCCGGCCTGCTCTGGTGCCTGGCCTCGCGCCGCCGTGTATCGCCCCGCCCTGGG
CGGCAAGGCTGGCCCGGTCGGCACCAGTTGCGTGAGCGGAAAGATGGCCGCTTCCCGGCCCTGCTGCAGG
GAGCTCAAAATGGAGGACGCGGCGCTCGGGAGAGCGGGCGGGTGAGTCACCCACACAAAGGAAAAGGGCC
TTTCCGTCCTCAGCCGTCGCTTCATGTGACTCCACGGAGTACCGGGCGCCGTCCAGGCACCTCGATTAGT
TCTCGAGCTTTTGGAGTACGTCGTCTTTAGGTTGGGGGGAGGGGTTTTATGCGATGGAGTTTCCCCACAC
TGAGTGGGTGGAGACTGAAGTTAGGCCAGCTTGGCACTTGATGTAATTCTCCTTGGAATTTGCCCTTTTT
GAGTTTGGATCTTGGTTCATTCTCAAGCCTCAGACAGTGGTTCAAAGTTTTTTTCTTCCATTTCAGGTGT
CGTGACGTACGGCCACCATGACCGAGTACAAGCCCACGGTGCGCCTCGCCACCCGCGACGACGTCCCCAG
GGCCGTACGCACCCTCGCCGCCGCGTTCGCCGACTACCCCGCCACGCGCCACACCGTCGATCCGGACCGC
CACATCGAGCGGGTCACCGAGCTGCAAGAACTCTTCCTCACGCGCGTCGGGCTCGACATCGGCAAGGTGT
GGGTCGCGGACGACGGCGCCGCCGTGGCGGTCTGGACCACGCCGGAGAGCGTCGAAGCGGGGGCGGTGTT
CGCCGAGATCGGCCCGCGCATGGCCGAGTTGAGCGGTTCCCGGCTGGCCGCGCAGCAACAGATGGAAGGC
CTCCTGGCGCCGCACCGGCCCAAGGAGCCCGCGTGGTTCCTGGCCACCGTCGGAGTCTCGCCCGACCACC
AGGGCAAGGGTCTGGGCAGCGCCGTCGTGCTCCCCGGAGTGGAGGCGGCCGAGCGCGCCGGGGTGCCCGC
CTTCCTGGAGACCTCCGCGCCCCGCAACCTCCCCTTCTACGAGCGGCTCGGCTTCACCGTCACCGCCGAC
GTCGAGGTGCCCGAAGGACCGCGCACCTGGTGCATGACCCGCAAGCCCGGTGCCTGAACGCGTTAAGTCG
ACAATCAACCTCTGGATTACAAAATTTGTGAAAGATTGACTGGTATTCTTAACTATGTTGCTCCTTTTAC
GCTATGTGGATACGCTGCTTTAATGCCTTTGTATCATGCTATTGCTTCCCGTATGGCTTTCATTTTCTCC
TCCTTGTATAAATCCTGGTTGCTGTCTCTTTATGAGGAGTTGTGGCCCGTTGTCAGGCAACGTGGCGTGG
TGTGCACTGTGTTTGCTGACGCAACCCCCACTGGTTGGGGCATTGCCACCACCTGTCAGCTCCTTTCCGG
GACTTTCGCTTTCCCCCTCCCTATTGCCACGGCGGAACTCATCGCCGCCTGCCTTGCCCGCTGCTGGACA
GGGGCTCGGCTGTTGGGCACTGACAATTCCGTGGTGTTGTCGGGGAAATCATCGTCCTTTCCTTGGCTGC
TCGCCTGTGTTGCCACCTGGATTCTGCGCGGGACGTCCTTCTGCTACGTCCCTTCGGCCCTCAATCCAGC
GGACCTTCCTTCCCGCGGCCTGCTGCCGGCTCTGCGGCCTCTTCCGCGTCTTCGCCTTCGCCCTCAGACG
AGTCGGATCTCCCTTTGGGCCGCCTCCCCGCGTCGACTTTAAGACCAATGACTTACAAGGCAGCTGTAGA
TCTTAGCCACTTTTTAAAAGAAAAGGGGGGACTGGAAGGGCTAATTCACTCCCAACGAAGACAAGATCTG
CTTTTTGCTTGTACTGGGTCTCTCTGGTTAGACCAGATCTGAGCCTGGGAGCTCTCTGGCTAACTAGGGA
ACCCACTGCTTAAGCCTCAATAAAGCTTGCCTTGAGTGCTTCAAGTAGTGTGTGCCCGTCTGTTGTGTGA
CTCTGGTAACTAGAGATCCCTCAGACCCTTTTAGTCAGTGTGGAAAATCTCTAGCAGTACGTATAGTAGT
TCATGTCATCTTATTATTCAGTATTTATAACTTGCAAAGAAATGAATATCAGAGAGTGAGAGGAACTTGT
TTATTGCAGCTTATAATGGTTACAAATAAAGCAATAGCATCACAAATTTCACAAATAAAGCATTTTTTTC
ACTGCATTCTAGTTGTGGTTTGTCCAAACTCATCAATGTATCTTATCATGTCTGGCTCTAGCTATCCCGC
CCCTAACTCCGCCCATCCCGCCCCTAACTCCGCCCAGTTCCGCCCATTCTCCGCCCCATGGCTGACTAAT
TTTTTTTATTTATGCAGAGGCCGAGGCCGCCTCGGCCTCTGAGCTATTCCAGAAGTAGTGAGGAGGCTTT
TTTGGAGGCCTAGGGACGTACCCAATTCGCCCTATAGTGAGTCGTATTACGCGCGCTCACTGGCCGTCGT
TTTACAACGTCGTGACTGGGAAAACCCTGGCGTTACCCAACTTAATCGCCTTGCAGCACATCCCCCTTTC
GCCAGCTGGCGTAATAGCGAAGAGGCCCGCACCGATCGCCCTTCCCAACAGTTGCGCAGCCTGAATGGCG
AATGGG
[124 nt withheld, positions 3367-3490]
C
[91 nt withheld, positions 3492-3582]
A
[49 nt withheld, positions 3584-3632]
CCTTTGACGTTGGAGTCCACGTTCTTT
[37 nt withheld, positions 3660-3696]
ACCCTATCTCGGTCTATTCTTTTGATTTATAAGGGATTTTGCCGATTTCGGCCTATTGGTTAAAAAATGA
GCTGATTTAACAAAAATTTAACGCGAATTTTAACAAAATATTAACGCTTACAATTTAGGTGGCACTTTTC
GGGGAAATGTGCGCGGAACCCCTATTTGTTTATTTTTCTAAATACATTCAAATATGTATCCGCTCATGAG
ACAATAACCCTGATAAATGCTTCAATAATATTGAAAAAGGAAGAGTATGAGTATTCAACATTTCCGTGTC
GCCCTTATTCCCTTTTTTGCGGCATTTTGCCTTCCTGTTTTTGCTCACCCAGAAACGCTGGTGAAAGTAA
AAGATGCTGAAGATCAGTTGGGTGCACGAGTGGGTTACATCGAACTGGATCTCAACAGCGGTAAGATCCT
TGAGAGTTTTCGCCCCGAAGAACGTTTTCCAATGATGAGCACTTTTAAAGTTCTGCTATGTGGCGCGGTA
TTATCCCGTATTGACGCCGGGCAAGAGCAACTCGGTCGCCGCATACACTATTCTCAGAATGACTTGGTTG
AGTACTCACCAGTCACAGAAAAGCATCTTACGGATGGCATGACAGTAAGAGAATTATGCAGTGCTGCCAT
AACCATGAGTGATAACACTGCGGCCAACTTACTTCTGACAACGATCGGAGGACCGAAGGAGCTAACCGCT
TTTTTGCACAACATGGGGGATCATGTAACTCGCCTTGATCGTTGGGAACCGGAGCTGAATGAAGCCATAC
CAAACGACGAGCGTGACACCACGATGCCTGTAGCAATGGCAACAACGTTGCGCAAACTATTAACTGGCGA
ACTACTTACTCTAGCTTCCCGGCAACAATTAATAGACTGGATGGAGGCGGATAAAGTTGCAGGACCACTT
CTGCGCTCGGCCCTTCCGGCTGGCTGGTTTATTGCTGATAAATCTGGAGCCGGTGAGCGTGGGTCTCGCG
GTATCATTGCAGCACTGGGGCCAGATGGTAAGCCCTCCCGTATCGTAGTTATCTACACGACGGGGAGTCA
GGCAACTATGGATGAACGAAATAGACAGATCGCTGAGATAGGTGCCTCACTGATTAAGCATTGGTAACTG
TCAGACCAAGTTTACTCATATATACTTTAGATTGATTTAAAACTTCATTTTTAATTTAAAAGGATCTAGG
TGAAGATCCTTTTTGATAATCTCATGACCAAAATCCCTTAACGTGAGTTTTCGTTCCACTGAGCGTCAGA
CCCCGTAGAAAAGATCAAAGGATCTTCTTGAGATCCTTTTTTTCTGCGCGTAATCTGCTGCTTGCAAACA
AAAAAACCACCGCTACCAGCGGTGGTTTGTTTGCCGGATCAAGAGCTACCAACTCTTTTTCCGAAGGTAA
CTGGCTTCAGCAGAGCGCAGATACCAAATACTGTTCTTCTAGTGTAGCCGTAGTTAGGCCACCACTTCAA
GAACTCTGTAGCACCGCCTACATACCTCGCTCTGCTAATCCTGTTACCAGTGGCTGCTGCCAGTGGCGAT
AAGTCGTGTCTTACCGGGTTGGACTCAAGACGATAGTTACCGGATAAGGCGCAGCGGTCGGGCTGAACGG
GGGGTTCGTGCACACAGCCCAGCTTGGAGCGAACGACCTACACCGAACTGAGATACCTACAGCGTGAGCT
ATGAGAAAGCGCCACGCTTCCCGAAGGGAGAAAGGCGGACAGGTATCCGGTAAGCGGCAGGGTCGGAACA
GGAGAGCGCACGAGGGAGCTTCCAGGGGGAAACGCCTGGTATCTTTATAGTCCTGTCGGGTTTCGCCACC
TCTGACTTGAGCGTCGATTTTTGTGATGCTCGTCAGGGGGGCGGAGCCTATGGAAAAACGCCAGCAACGC
GGCCTTTTTACGGTTCCTGGCCTTTTGCTGGCCTTTTGCTCACATGTTCTTTCCTGCGTTATCCCCTGAT
TCTGTGGATAACCGTATTACCGCCTTTGAGTGAGCTGATACCGCTCGCCGCAGCCGAACGACCGAGCGCA
GCGAGTCAGTGAGCGAGGAAGCGGAAGAGCGCCCAATACGCAAACCGCCTCTCCCCGCGCGTTGGCCGAT
TCATTAATGCAGCTGGCACGACAGGTTTCCCGACTGGAAAGCGGGCAGTGAGCGCAACGCAATTAATGTG
AGTTAGCTCACTCATTAGGCACCCCAGGCTTTACACTTTATGCTTCCGGCTCGTATGTTGTGTGGAATTG
TGAGCGGATAACAATTTCACACAGGAAACAGCTATGACCATGATTACGCCAAGCGCGCAATTAACCCTCA
CTAAAGGGAACAAAAGCTGGAGCTGCAAGCTTAATGTAGTCTTATGCAATACTCTTGTAGTCTTGCAACA
TGGTAACGATGAGTTAGCAACATGCCTTACAAGGAGAGAAAAAGCACCGTGCATGCCGATTGGTGGAAGT
AAGGTGGTACGATCGTGCCTTATTAGGAAGGCAACAGACGGGTCTGACATGGATTGGACGAACCACTGAA
TTGCCGCATTGCAGAGATATTGTATTTAAGTGCCTAGCTCGATACATAAACGGGTCTCTCTGGTTAGACC
AGATCTGAGCCTGGGAGCTCTCTGGCTAACTAGGGAACCCACTGCTTAAGCCTCAATAAAGCTTGCCTTG
AGTGCTTCAAGTAGTGTGTGCCCGTCTGTTGTGTGACTCTGGTAACTAGAGATCCCTCAGACCCTTTTAG
TCAGTGTGGAAAATCTCTAGCAGTGGCGCCCGAACAGGGACTTGAAAGCGAAAGGGAAACCAGAGGAGCT
CTCTCGACGCAGGACTCGGCTTGCTGAAGCGCGCACGGCAAGAGGCGAGGGGCGGCGACTGGTGAGTACG
CCAAAAATTTTGACTAGCGGAGGCTAGAAGGAGAGAGATGGGTGCGAGAGCGTCAGTATTAAGCGGGGGA
GAATTAGATCGCGATGGGAAAAAATTCGGTTAAGGCCAGGGGGAAAGAAAAAATATAAATTAAAACATAT
AGTATGGGCAAGCAGGGAGCTAGAACGATTCGCAGTTAATCCTGGCCTGTTAGAAACATCAGAAGGCTGT
AGACAAATACTGGGACAGCTACAACCATCCCTTCAGACAGGATCAGAAGAACTTAGATCATTATATAATA
CAGTAGCAACCCTCTATTGTGTGCATCAAAGGATAGAGATAAAAGACACCAAGGAAGCTTTAGACAAGAT
AGAGGAAGAGCAAAACAAAAGTAAGACCACCGCACAGCAAGCGGCCGCTGATCTTCAGACCTGGAGGAGG
AGATATGAGGGACAATTGGAGAAGTGAATTATATAAATATAAAGTAGTAAAAATTGAACCATTAGGAGTA
GCACCCACCAAGGCAAAGAGAAGAGTGGTGCAGAGAGAAAAAAGAGCAGTGGGAATAGGAGCTTTGTTCC
TTGGGTTCTTGGGAGCAGCAGGAAGCACTATGGGCGCAGCGTCAATGACGCTGACGGTACAGGCCAGACA
ATTATTGTCTGGTATAGTGCAGCAGCAGAACAATTTGCTGAGGGCTATTGAGGCGCAACAGCATCTGTTG
CAACTCACAGTCTGGGGCATCAAGCAGCTCCAGGCAAGAATCCTGGCTGTGGAAAGATACCTAAAGGATC
AACAGCTCCTGGGGATTTGGGGTTGCTCTGGAAAACTCATTTGCACCACTGCTGTGCCTTGGAATGCTAG
TTGGAGTAATAAATCTCTGGAACAGATTTGGAATCACACGACCTGGATGGAGTGGGACAGAGAAATTAAC
AATTACACAAGCTTAATACACTCCTTAATTGAAGAATCGCAAAACCAGCAAGAAAAGAATGAACAAGAAT
TATTGGAATTAGATAAATGGGCAAGTTTGTGGAATTGGTTTAACATAACAAATTGGCTGTGGTATATAAA
ATTATTCATAATGATAGTAGGAGGCTTGGTAGGTTTAAGAATAGTTTTTGCTGTACTTTCTATAGTGAAT
AGAGTTAGGCAGGGATATTCACCATTATCGTTTCAGACCCACCTCCCAACCCCGAGGGGACCCAGAGAGG
GCCTATTTCCCATGATTCCTTCATATTTGCATATACGATACAAGGCTGTTAGAGAGATAATTAGAATTAA
TTTGACTGTAAACACAAAGATATTAGTACAAAATACGTGACGTAGAAAGTAATAATTTCTTGGGTAGTTT
GCAGTTTTAAAATTATGTTTTAAAATGGACTATCATATGCTTACCGTAACTTGAAAGTATTTCGATTTCT
TGGCTTTATATATCTTGTGGAAAGGACGAAACACCGGGTTGTCGTGAACACAACCAGTTTTAGAGCTAGA
AATAGCAAGTTAAAATAAGGCTAGTCCGTTATCAACTTGAAAAAGTGGCACCGAGTCGGTGCTTTTTTAA
GCTTGGCGTAACTAGATCTTGAGACAAATGGCAGTATTCATCCACAATTTTAAAAGAAAAGGGGGGATTG
GGGGGTACAGTGCAGGGGAAAGAATAGTAGACATAATAGCAACAGACATACAAACTAAAGAATTACAAAA
ACAAATTACAAAAATTCAAAATTTTCGGGTTTATTACAGGGACAGCAGAGATCCACTTTGGCGCCGGCTC
GAGGGGG
Features (pLannotate 1.2.2; 29 found; start..end, strand, type, name):
     14..80      +  CDS            small t antigen (fragment): SV40 (simian virus 40) small t antigen
    106..317     +  promoter       EF-1α core promoter: core promoter for human elongation factor EF-1α
    318..1256    +  intron         EF-1α intron A: intron upstream of the start codon of human EF-1α
   1278..1877    +  CDS            PuroR (fragment): puromycin N-acetyltransferase; pac from Streptomyces; confers resistance to puromycin
   1893..2481    +  misc_feature   WPRE: woodchuck hepatitis virus posttranscriptional regulatory element
   2532..2551    +  misc_feature   cPPT/CTS (fragment): central polypurine tract and central termination sequence of HIV-1
   2553..2786    +  LTR            3' LTR (ΔU3): self-inactivating 3' long terminal repeat (LTR) from HIV-1
   2864..2985    +  polyA_signal   SV40 poly(A) signal: SV40 polyadenylation signal
   3025..3160    +  rep_origin     SV40 ori: SV40 origin of replication
   3181..3199    -  promoter       T7 promoter: promoter for bacteriophage T7 RNA polymerase
   3207..3362    +  CDS            lacZα (fragment): LacZα fragment of β-galactosidase; lacZ fragment
   3367..3795    +  rep_origin     f1 ori (sequence partly withheld): f1 bacteriophage origin of replication; arrow indicates direction of (+) strand synthesis
   3848..3952    +  promoter       AmpR promoter: bla
   3953..4813    +  CDS            AmpR: β-lactamase; bla; confers resistance to ampicillin, carbenicillin, and related antibiotics
   4984..5572    +  rep_origin     ori: high-copy-number ColE1/pMB1/pBR322/pUC origin of replication
   5755..5847    +  CDS            lacI (fragment): lac repressor; lacI; The lac repressor binds to the lac operator to inhibit transcription in E. coli. This inhibition can be relieved by adding lactose or isopropyl-β-D-thiogalactopyranoside (IPTG).
   5860..5881    +  protein_bind   CAP binding site: CAP binding activates transcription in the presence of cAMP. E. coli catabolite activator protein
   5896..5926    +  promoter       lac promoter: promoter for the E. coli lac operon
   5934..5950    +  protein_bind   lac operator: The lac repressor binds to the lac operator to inhibit transcription in E. coli. This inhibition can be relieved by adding lactose or isopropyl-β-D-thiogalactopyranoside (IPTG). lac repressor encoded by lacI
   5995..6013    +  promoter       T3 promoter: promoter for bacteriophage T3 RNA polymerase
   6041..6267    +  promoter       RSV promoter: Rous sarcoma virus enhancer/promoter
   6268..6448    +  LTR            5' LTR (truncated): truncated 5' long terminal repeat (LTR) from HIV-1
   6495..6620    +  misc_feature   HIV-1 Ψ: packaging signal of human immunodeficiency virus type 1
   6604..6967    +  CDS            HIV-1 gag (fragment): gag protein from human immunodeficiency virus 1; gag
   7113..7346    +  misc_feature   RRE: The Rev response element (RRE) of HIV-1 allows for Rev-dependent mRNA export from the nucleus to the cytoplasm.
   7723..7749    +  CDS            Rev (fragment): human immunodeficiency virus 1 (HIV-1) Rev protein; rev; enhances nuclear export of unspliced and incompletely spliced viral mRNAs
   7753..7993    +  promoter       U6 promoter: RNA polymerase III promoter for human U6 snRNA
   8023..8098    +  misc_RNA       gRNA scaffold: guide RNA scaffold for the Streptococcus pyogenes CRISPR/Cas9 system
   8154..8271    +  misc_feature   cPPT/CTS: central polypurine tract and central termination sequence of HIV-1
