[The description below was written by a language model from this plasmid's Addgene catalogue record and pLannotate feature annotations shown in this document.]
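Description:
FASTKD3 gRNA (BRDN0001146322) is a third-generation lentiviral guide RNA plasmid built on the lentiGuide-Puro backbone and designed to target human FASTKD3 (reference transcript NM_024091.3) for CRISPR-Cas9 editing in mammalian cells. In bacteria it is maintained at high copy from a ColE1/pUC-type origin and selected with ampicillin through the bla gene. The backbone also carries an f1 origin, an SV40 origin and leftover lac and T7/T3 promoter elements from the parental cloning vector.

The lentiviral transfer cassette begins with an RSV promoter fused to a truncated HIV-1 5' LTR, which makes genomic RNA production Tat-independent. This is followed by the Ψ packaging signal with a partial gag sequence, the Rev response element for Rev-dependent nuclear export, and a cPPT/CTS element that aids nuclear import of the proviral DNA. It ends with a self-inactivating ΔU3 3' LTR and an SV40 polyadenylation signal.

Within this frame, a human U6 RNA polymerase III promoter drives the FASTKD3-specific spacer fused to the Streptococcus pyogenes gRNA scaffold. A separate EF-1α promoter with its intron A expresses puromycin N-acetyltransferase, stabilised by a downstream WPRE, so transduced cells can be selected with puromycin.

The plasmid does not encode Cas9. It is meant to be used with a separate Cas9 lentiviral vector such as lentiCas9-Blast, or in cells that already express Cas9. The depositor comments link this guide to a human kinome gRNA library, and the associated publication concerns sgRNA design rules optimised for high on-target activity and reduced off-target effects. Its typical use is FASTKD3 knockout by lentiviral delivery.
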