Addgene plasmid #78063: FASTKD3 gRNA (BRDN0001146322)
Purpose: 3rd generation lentiviral gRNA plasmid targeting human FASTKD3
Depositing lab: John Doench & David Root. Depositing organization: Broad Institute. Publication: Optimized sgRNA design to maximize activity and minimize off-target effects of CRISPR-Cas9. Doench JG, Fusi N, Sullender M, Hegde M, Vaimberg EW, Donovan KF, Smith I, Tothova Z, Wilen C, Orchard R, Virgin HW, Listgarten J, Root DE. Nat Biotechnol. 2016 Jan 18. doi: 10.1038/nbt.3437. PubMed 26780180.
Backbone
  Vector backbone: lentiGuide-Puro
  Backbone manufacturer: Zhang Lab (Addgene plasmid # 52963)
  Vector type: Mammalian Expression, Lentiviral, CRISPR
  Selectable markers: Puromycin
Growth in bacteria
  Bacterial resistance: Ampicillin, 100 μg/mL
  Growth temperature: 37°C
  Growth strain: DH5alpha
  Copy number: High Copy
Gene/Insert
  Gene/Insert name: FASTKD3 (alt names: FASTKD3; NM_024091.3)
  gRNA/shRNA sequence: GGTTGTCGTGAACACAACCA
  Species: H. sapiens (human)
  Entrez Gene: FASTKD3 (a.k.a. MGC5297, FLJ23274, MGC142123)
  Promoter: hU6
  Cloning method: Unknown
  Sequencing primers: 5′ U6-F; 3′ pS2-R
Terms and licenses: Academic/Nonprofit Terms; Industry Terms: Not Available to Industry
Depositor comments: The gRNA was designed to target the following Genbank reference sequence(s): NM_024091.3. Note that this plasmid does NOT contain Cas9. It should be used in conjunction with lentiCas9-Blast (Addgene #52962) or otherwise with cell lines already expressing Cas9. Browse the full kinome gRNA library at http://www.addgene.org/pooled-library/broadgpp-human-kinome/ or visit http://www.broadinstitute.org/rnai/public/ for detailed protocols and information.
How to cite: FASTKD3 gRNA (BRDN0001146322) was a gift from John Doench & David Root (Addgene plasmid # 78063 ; http://n2t.net/addgene:78063 ; RRID:Addgene_78063)
