>Addgene plasmid #78063 | FASTKD3 gRNA (BRDN0001146322) | depositor partial sequence | sequence record 145522 | Target Sequence
GGTTGTCGTGAACACAACCA
