>Addgene plasmid #78063 | FASTKD3 gRNA (BRDN0001146322) | addgene partial sequence | sequence record 151776 | hU6-F 5'-GAGGGCCTATTTCCCATGATT-3'
ATTAGAATTAATTTGACTGTAAACACAAAGATATTAGTACAAAATACGTGACGTAGAAAGTAATAATTTC
TTGGGTAGTTTGCAGTTTTAAAATTATGTTTTAAAATGGACTATCATATGCTTACCGTAACTTGAAAGTA
TTTCGATTTCTTGGCTTTATATATCTTGTGGAAAGGACGAAACACCGGGTTGTCGTGAACACAACCAGTT
TTAGAGCTAGAAATAGCAAGTTAAAATAAGGCTAGTCCGTTATCAACTTGAAAAAGTGGCACCGAGTCGG
TGCTTTTTTAAGCTTGGCGTAACTAGATCTTGAGACAAATGGCAGTATTCATCCACAATTTTAAAAGAAA
AGGGGGGATTGGGGGGTACAGTGCAGGGGAAAGAATAGTAGACATAATAGCAACAGACATACAAACTAAA
GAATTACAAAAACAAATTACAAAAATTCAAAATTTTCGGGTTTATTACAGGGACAGCAGAGATCCACTTT
GGCGCCGGCTCGAGGGGGCCCGGGTGCAAAGATGGATAAAGTTTTAAACAGAGAGGAATCTTTGCAGCTA
ATGGACCTTCTAGGTCTTGAAAGGAGTGGGAATTGGCTCCGGTGCCCGTCAGTGGGCAGAGCGCACATCG
CCCACAGTCCCCGAGAAGTTGGGGGGAGGGGTCGGCAATTGATCCGGTGCCTAGAGAAGGTGGCGCGGGG
TAAACTGGGAAAGTGATGTCGTGTACTGGCTCCGCCTTTT
